Addgene plasmid #17373: pBS Wnt-3HA
Depositing lab: Jan Kitajewski. Depositing organization: Columbia University. Publication: Transformation by Wnt family proteins correlates with regulation of beta-catenin. Shimizu H, Julius MA, Giarre M, Zheng Z, Brown AM, Kitajewski J. Cell Growth Differ. 1997 Dec . 8(12):1349-58. PubMed 9419423.
Backbone
  Vector backbone: pBS KS(+)
  Backbone manufacturer: Stratagene
  Backbone size w/o insert (bp): 3000
  Vector type: Bacterial Expression
Growth in bacteria
  Bacterial resistance: Ampicillin, 100 μg/mL
  Growth temperature: 37°C
  Growth strain: DH5alpha
  Copy number: High Copy
Gene/Insert
  Gene/Insert name: Wnt-3HA (alt name: wnt3)
  Species: H. sapiens (human), M. musculus (mouse)
  Insert size (bp): 1300
  Mutation: This gene is a fusion of the murine and human wnt3 gene.
  Entrez Gene: WNT3 (a.k.a. INT4, TETAMS)
  Tag / fusion protein: HA (C terminal on insert)
  Cloning method: Restriction Enzyme
  Sequencing primers: 5′ T7; 3′ T3
Terms and licenses: Academic/Nonprofit Terms; Industry Terms: Not Available to Industry
How to cite: pBS Wnt-3HA was a gift from Jan Kitajewski (Addgene plasmid # 17373 ; http://n2t.net/addgene:17373 ; RRID:Addgene_17373)
