[The description below was written by a language model from this plasmid's Addgene catalogue record.]
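Description:
pBS Wnt-3HA is a small, high-copy bacterial plasmid built on the Stratagene pBluescript KS(+) backbone (about 3 kb), carrying an insert of roughly 1.3 kb that encodes an epitope-tagged Wnt3 protein. It is maintained in standard E. coli cloning strains under ampicillin selection. Although the catalogue classes it as a bacterial expression vector, pBluescript is in general a phagemid cloning vector, best suited to holding, sequencing and subcloning a cDNA. The record lists T7 and T3 as the sequencing primers flanking the insert, consistent with the phage promoter sites that border the polylinker in this vector family. No feature table is provided, so the exact cloning sites, the insert orientation and any promoter intended to drive expression are not stated.

The insert, Wnt-3HA, is described as a fusion of murine and human wnt3 sequences, so the open reading frame is a chimera of the two orthologues rather than a purely human or mouse cDNA. The record does not say where the junction lies. An HA epitope tag is fused to the C terminus of the coding sequence, allowing the protein to be detected or immunoprecipitated with anti-HA antibodies, which is useful for Wnt family members that are otherwise hard to tell apart. The associated publication concerns transformation by Wnt family proteins and its correlation with beta-catenin regulation. This suggests the plasmid serves as a source clone of tagged Wnt3 for transfer into eukaryotic expression vectors in comparative studies of Wnt signalling, though the record does not explicitly state this use.
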