>Addgene plasmid #17373 | pBS Wnt-3HA | addgene partial sequence | sequence record 51272 | T3 5'-GCAATTAACCCTCACTAAAGG-3'
GAGGTCGACGGATCCTCTAGAGCCGGATCTTAATTAATTAAGGCCCTGGACCCAAAGAAGCGTAATCTGG
AACATCATATGGGTAGGCCATGGACTTGCAGGTGTGCACATCGTAGATGCGAATACACTCTTGGCAGCTG
ACATAGCAGCACCAGTGGAAGACGCAATGGCATTTCTCCTTCCGTTTCTCCGTCCTCGTGTTGTGGCCCC
GGCCACAGCACAGCAGATCGCAGCCATCGATGCCGTGGGAGGTGACATTGCAAGTCCGGTCCCTGGTACC
AAAGGAGCCCGTCTCTGGGTTGGGCTCACAAAAGTTGGGGGAGTTCTCGTAGTAGACCAGGTCCCTCTCG
GTGGGTGGCTTGAAGAGCGCGTACTTAGCCCGCAGGGTCTCCACCCAGCCTCGGGACTCACGGTGTTTCT
CCACCACCATCTCGGAGGCACTGTCGTACTTGTCCTTGAGGAAGTCGCCAATGGCACGGAAGTCGGGCTG
GGCCCACCAGCAGGTCTTCACCTCGCAGCTGCCGGACAACCCGTGGCATTTACACTTTAGGTGCATGTGG
TCCAGGATGGTCGTTCGGCCTGCTTCATTGTTGTGCTTGTTCATAGCTGAGCGGGCATCTGGCCTGTTCT
CCCGCGCATCCGCAAATTCCCGGGACACCAGCACCCCGAAGTCGGCGTCCTCGCTGCAGCCGCCCCACTT
CCAGCCTTCGCCAGGCGGCCCCTTATGATGCGAGTCACAGCCGCAAATGGTGGAGGTGCCCTCGGCGC
