>Addgene plasmid #17373 | pBS Wnt-3HA | addgene partial sequence | sequence record 52030 | T7 5'-TAATACGACTCACTATAGGG-3'
GGCCGCTCTAGAACTAGTGGATCCCCCCGCGGGCAAACTTCCTCCTCGGCGCCTCTTCTAATGGAGCCCC
ACCTGCTCGGGCTGCTCCTCGGCCTCCTGCTCGGTGGCACCAGGGTCCTCGCTGGCTACCCAATTTGGTG
GTCCCTGGCCCTGGGCCAGCAGTACACATCTCTGGGCTCACAGCCCCTGCTCTGCGGCTCCATCCCAGGC
CTGGTCCCCAAGCAACTGCGCTTCTGCCGCAATTACATCGAGATCATGCCCAGCGTGGCCGAGGGCGTGA
AGCTGGGCATCCAGGAGTGCCAGCACCAGTTCCGGGGCCGCCGCTGGAACTGCACCACCATAGATGACAG
CCTGGCCATCTTTGGGCCCGTCCTCGACAAAGCCACCCGCGAGTCGGCCTTCGTTCACGCCATCGCCTCG
GCCGGCGTGGCCTTCGCCGTCACCCGCTCCTGCGCCGAGGGCACCTCCACCATTTGCGGCTGTGACTCGC
ATCATAAGGGGCCGCCTGGCGAAGGCTGGAAGTGGGGCGGCTGCAGCGAGGACGCCGACTTCGGGGTGCT
GGTGTCCCGGGAATTTGCGGATGCGCGGGAGAACAGGCCAGATGCCCGCTCAGCTATGAACAAGCACAAC
AATGAAGCAGGCCGAACGACCATCCTGGACCACATGCACCTAAAGTGTAAATGCCACGGGTTGTCCGGCA
GCTGCGAGGTGAAGACCTGCTGGTGGGCCCAGCCCGACTTCCGTGCCATTGGCGACTTCCTCAAGGACAA
GTACGACAGTGCCTCCGAGATGGTGGTGGAGAAACACCGTGAGTCCCGAGGCTGGGTGGAGACCCTGCGG
GCTAAGTACGCGCTCTTCAAGCCACCCACCGAGAG
